Addgene plasmid #41219: TAL3045
Depositing lab: Keith Joung. Depositing organization: Massachusetts General Hospital. Publication: Targeted gene disruption in somatic zebrafish cells using engineered TALENs. Sander JD, Cade L, Khayter C, Reyon D, Peterson RT, Joung JK, Yeh JR. Nat Biotechnol. 2011 Aug 5;29(8):697-8. doi: 10.1038/nbt.1934. PubMed 21822241.
Backbone
  Vector backbone: JDS74
  Backbone manufacturer: Addgene plasmid #32288
  Backbone size w/o insert (bp): 6447
  Vector type: Mammalian Expression ; T7
Growth in bacteria
  Bacterial resistance: Ampicillin, 100 μg/mL
  Growth temperature: 37°C
  Growth strain: XL1 Blue
  Copy number: High Copy
Gene/Insert
  Gene/Insert name: ZebrafishCommunity-socs8-Right (alt name: socs8)
  Species: D. rerio (zebrafish)
  Insert size (bp): 1640
  Promoter: CMV
  Tag / fusion protein: 3X Flag (N terminal on backbone); WT FOKI (C terminal on backbone)
  Cloning method: Restriction Enzyme; 5′ cloning site N/A (destroyed during cloning); 3′ cloning site N/A (destroyed during cloning)
  Sequencing primers: 5′ CMV-F; 3′ BGH-rev
Terms and licenses: Academic/Nonprofit Terms; Industry Terms: Not Available to Industry
Depositor comments: Target binding site: TTGGTGCTGCTGGGTTTG It is strongly recommended that users perform a diagnostic digest to verify this plasmid prior to use. For example, a double digest of the plasmid with BamHI and KpnI should result in two bands at 2.3kb and 5.8kb.
How to cite: TAL3045 was a gift from Keith Joung (Addgene plasmid # 41219 ; http://n2t.net/addgene:41219 ; RRID:Addgene_41219)
