[The description below was written by a language model from this plasmid's Addgene catalogue record.]
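Description:
TAL3045 is a TALEN expression plasmid built on the JDS74 backbone, a mammalian expression vector that also carries a T7 promoter. It encodes the "right" monomer of a TALE nuclease pair directed against the zebrafish (D. rerio) socs8 gene, from a set labelled as a zebrafish community resource. The plasmid is maintained in E. coli at high copy number under ampicillin selection. The record does not name the replication origin, and no feature table is provided.

The roughly 1.6 kb insert is an engineered array of TAL effector repeats whose order specifies recognition of a defined half-site in socs8. It was cloned by restriction enzymes into the backbone, with both cloning junctions destroyed in the process. The backbone supplies the flanking coding parts, so the expressed protein carries an N-terminal 3X Flag epitope tag for detection and a C-terminal wild-type FokI nuclease domain. The CMV promoter drives transcription in mammalian cells. The T7 designation indicates that the same open reading frame can be transcribed in vitro to produce mRNA, the usual delivery route for nucleases injected into zebrafish embryos. The BGH reverse sequencing primer suggests a bovine growth hormone polyadenylation region downstream, although this is not listed explicitly.

FokI cleaves only as a dimer, so this construct is meant to be used with a matching "left" socs8 TALEN that binds the opposite strand across a spacer. Together they create a double-strand break whose error-prone repair yields insertions and deletions. This fits the associated work on targeted gene disruption in somatic zebrafish cells. The depositor advises verifying the plasmid by diagnostic digest before use, a sensible precaution for a repeat-rich insert.
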