>Addgene plasmid #41219 | TAL3045 | depositor partial sequence | sequence record 54858 | TAL3045 sequence 2430 bps
TCTAGAGCTAGCACCATGGACTACAAAGACCATGACGGTGATTATAAAGATCATGACATCGATTACAAGG
ATGACGATGACAAGATGGCCCCCAAGAAGAAGAGGAAGGTGGGCATTCACCGCGGGGTACCTATGGTGGA
CTTGAGGACACTCGGTTATTCGCAACAGCAACAGGAGAAAATCAAGCCTAAGGTCAGGAGCACCGTCGCG
CAACACCACGAGGCGCTTGTGGGGCATGGCTTCACTCATGCGCATATTGTCGCGCTTTCACAGCACCCTG
CGGCGCTTGGGACGGTGGCTGTCAAATACCAAGATATGATTGCGGCCCTGCCCGAAGCCACGCACGAGGC
AATTGTAGGGGTCGGTAAACAGTGGTCGGGAGCGCGAGCACTTGAGGCGCTGCTGACTGTGGCGGGTGAG
CTTAGGGGGCCTCCGCTCCAGCTCGACACCGGGCAGCTGCTGAAGATCGCGAAGAGAGGGGGAGTAACAG
CGGTAGAGGCAGTGCACGCCTGGCGCAATGCGCTCACCGGGGCCCCCTTGAACCTGACCCCAGACCAGGT
AGTCGCAATCGCGTCAAACGGAGGGGGAAAGCAAGCCCTGGAAACCGTGCAAAGGTTGTTGCCGGTCCTT
TGTCAAGACCACGGCCTTACACCGGAGCAAGTCGTGGCCATTGCAAATAATAACGGTGGCAAACAGGCTC
TTGAGACGGTTCAGAGACTTCTCCCAGTTCTCTGTCAAGCCCACGGGCTGACTCCCGATCAAGTTGTAGC
GATTGCGAATAACAATGGAGGGAAACAAGCATTGGAGACTGTCCAACGGCTCCTTCCCGTGTTGTGTCAA
GCCCACGGTTTGACGCCTGCACAAGTGGTCGCCATCGCCTCGAATGGCGGCGGTAAGCAGGCGCTGGAAA
CAGTACAGCGCCTGCTGCCTGTACTGTGCCAGGATCATGGACTGACCCCAGACCAGGTAGTCGCAATCGC
GAACAATAATGGGGGAAAGCAAGCCCTGGAAACCGTGCAAAGGTTGTTGCCGGTCCTTTGTCAAGACCAC
GGCCTTACACCGGAGCAAGTCGTGGCCATTGCATCCCACGACGGTGGCAAACAGGCTCTTGAGACGGTTC
AGAGACTTCTCCCAGTTCTCTGTCAAGCCCACGGGCTGACTCCCGATCAAGTTGTAGCGATTGCGTCCAA
CGGTGGAGGGAAACAAGCATTGGAGACTGTCCAACGGCTCCTTCCCGTGTTGTGTCAAGCCCACGGTTTG
ACGCCTGCACAAGTGGTCGCCATCGCCAACAACAACGGCGGTAAGCAGGCGCTGGAAACAGTACAGCGCC
TGCTGCCTGTACTGTGCCAGGATCATGGACTGACCCCAGACCAGGTAGTCGCAATCGCGTCACATGACGG
GGGAAAGCAAGCCCTGGAAACCGTGCAAAGGTTGTTGCCGGTCCTTTGTCAAGACCACGGCCTTACACCG
GAGCAAGTCGTGGCCATTGCAAGCAATGGGGGTGGCAAACAGGCTCTTGAGACGGTTCAGAGACTTCTCC
CAGTTCTCTGTCAAGCCCACGGGCTGACTCCCGATCAAGTTGTAGCGATTGCGAATAACAATGGAGGGAA
ACAAGCATTGGAGACTGTCCAACGGCTCCTTCCCGTGTTGTGTCAAGCCCACGGTTTGACGCCTGCACAA
GTGGTCGCCATCGCCAACAACAACGGCGGTAAGCAGGCGCTGGAAACAGTACAGCGCCTGCTGCCTGTAC
TGTGCCAGGATCATGGACTGACCCCAGACCAGGTAGTCGCAATCGCGAACAATAATGGGGGAAAGCAAGC
CCTGGAAACCGTGCAAAGGTTGTTGCCGGTCCTTTGTCAAGACCACGGCCTTACACCGGAGCAAGTCGTG
GCCATTGCAAGCAATGGGGGTGGCAAACAGGCTCTTGAGACGGTTCAGAGACTTCTCCCAGTTCTCTGTC
AAGCCCACGGGCTGACTCCCGATCAAGTTGTAGCGATTGCGTCCAACGGTGGAGGGAAACAAGCATTGGA
GACTGTCCAACGGCTCCTTCCCGTGTTGTGTCAAGCCCACGGTTTGACGCCTGCACAAGTGGTCGCCATC
GCCTCGAATGGCGGCGGTAAGCAGGCGCTGGAAACAGTACAGCGCCTGCTGCCTGTACTGTGCCAGGATC
ATGGACTGACACCCGAACAGGTGGTCGCCATTGCTAATAATAACGGAGGACGGCCAGCCTTGGAGTCCAT
CGTAGCCCAATTGTCCAGGCCCGATCCCGCGTTGGCTGCGTTAACGAATGACCATCTGGTGGCGTTGGCA
TGTCTTGGTGGACGACCCGCGCTCGATGCAGTCAAAAAGGGTCTGCCTCATGCTCCCGCATTGATCAAAA
GAACCAACCGGCGGATTCCCGAGAGAACTTCCCATCGAGTCGCGGGATCC
