>Addgene plasmid #41219 | TAL3045 | addgene partial sequence | sequence record 56065 | JDS-TALEN-F 5'-TAGGGGTCGGTAAACAGTGG-3'
AGCTTAGGGGGCCTCCGCTCCAGCTCGACACCGGGCAGCTGCTGAAGATCGCGAAGAGAGGGGGAGTAAC
AGCGGTAGAGGCAGTGCACGCCTGGCGCAATGCGCTCACCGGGGCCCCCTTGAACCTGACCCCAGACCAG
GTAGTCGCAATCGCGTCAAACGGAGGGGGAAAGCAAGCCCTGGAAACCGTGCAAAGGTTGTTGCCGGTCC
TTTGTCAAGACCACGGCCTTACACCGGAGCAAGTCGTGGCCATTGCAAATAATAACGGTGGCAAACAGGC
TCTTGAGACGGTTCAGAGACTTCTCCCAGTTCTCTGTCAAGCCCACGGGCTGACTCCCGATCAAGTTGTA
GCGATTGCGAATAACAATGGAGGGAAACAAGCATTGGAGACTGTCCAACGGCTCCTTCCCGTGTTGTGTC
AAGCCCACGGTTTGACGCCTGCACAAGTGGTCGCCATCGCCTCGAATGGCGGCGGTAAGCAGGCGCTGGA
AACAGTACAGCGCCTGCTGCCTGTACTGTGCCAGGATCATGGACTGACCCCAGACCAGGTAGTCGCAATC
GCGAACAATAATGGGGGAAAGCAAGCCCTGGAAACCGTGCAAAGGTTGTTGCCGGTCCTTTGTCAAGACC
ACGGCCTTACACCGGAGCAAGTCGTGGCCATTGCATCCCACGACGGTGGCAAACAGGCTCTTGAGACGGT
TCAGAGACTTCTCCCAGTTCTCTGTCAAGCCCACGGGCTGACTCCCGATCAAGTTGTAGCGATTGCGTCC
AACGGTGGAGGGAAACAAGCATTGGAGACTGTCCAACGGCTCCTTCCCGTGTTGTGTCAAGCCCACGGTT
TGACGCCTGCACAAGTGGTCGCCATCGCC
